>Addgene plasmid #141734 | TFORF0854 | addgene full sequence | sequence record 454912 | Addgene NGS Result
TTAATGTAGTCTTATGCAATACTCTTGTAGTCTTGCAACATGGTAACGATGAGTTAGCAACATGCCTTAC
AAGGAGAGAAAAAGCACCGTGCATGCCGATTGGTGGAAGTAAGGTGGTACGATCGTGCCTTATTAGGAAG
GCAACAGACGGGTCTGACATGGATTGGACGAACCACTGAATTGCCGCATTGCAGAGATATTGTATTTAAG
TGCCTAGCTCGATACATAAACGGGTCTCTCTGGTTAGACCAGATCTGAGCCTGGGAGCTCTCTGGCTAAC
TAGGGAACCCACTGCTTAAGCCTCAATAAAGCTTGCCTTGAGTGCTTCAAGTAGTGTGTGCCCGTCTGTT
GTGTGACTCTGGTAACTAGAGATCCCTCAGACCCTTTTAGTCAGTGTGGAAAATCTCTAGCAGTGGCGCC
CGAACAGGGACTTGAAAGCGAAAGGGAAACCAGAGGAGCTCTCTCGACGCAGGACTCGGCTTGCTGAAGC
GCGCACGGCAAGAGGCGAGGGGCGGCGACTGGTGAGTACGCCAAAAATTTTGACTAGCGGAGGCTAGAAG
GAGAGAGATGGGTGCGAGAGCGTCAGTATTAAGCGGGGGAGAATTAGATCGCGATGGGAAAAAATTCGGT
TAAGGCCAGGGGGAAAGAAAAAATATAAATTAAAACATATAGTATGGGCAAGCAGGGAGCTAGAACGATT
CGCAGTTAATCCTGGCCTGTTAGAAACATCAGAAGGCTGTAGACAAATACTGGGACAGCTACAACCATCC
CTTCAGACAGGATCAGAAGAACTTAGATCATTATATAATACAGTAGCAACCCTCTATTGTGTGCATCAAA
GGATAGAGATAAAAGACACCAAGGAAGCTTTAGACAAGATAGAGGAAGAGCAAAACAAAAGTAAGACCAC
CGCACAGCAAGCGGCCGCTGATCTTCAGACCTGGAGGAGGAGATATGAGGGACAATTGGAGAAGTGAATT
ATATAAATATAAAGTAGTAAAAATTGAACCATTAGGAGTAGCACCCACCAAGGCAAAGAGAAGAGTGGTG
CAGAGAGAAAAAAGAGCAGTGGGAATAGGAGCTTTGTTCCTTGGGTTCTTGGGAGCAGCAGGAAGCACTA
TGGGCGCAGCGTCAATGACGCTGACGGTACAGGCCAGACAATTATTGTCTGGTATAGTGCAGCAGCAGAA
CAATTTGCTGAGGGCTATTGAGGCGCAACAGCATCTGTTGCAACTCACAGTCTGGGGCATCAAGCAGCTC
CAGGCAAGAATCCTGGCTGTGGAAAGATACCTAAAGGATCAACAGCTCCTGGGGATTTGGGGTTGCTCTG
GAAAACTCATTTGCACCACTGCTGTGCCTTGGAATGCTAGTTGGAGTAATAAATCTCTGGAACAGATTTG
GAATCACACGACCTGGATGGAGTGGGACAGAGAAATTAACAATTACACAAGCTTAATACACTCCTTAATT
GAAGAATCGCAAAACCAGCAAGAAAAGAATGAACAAGAATTATTGGAATTAGATAAATGGGCAAGTTTGT
GGAATTGGTTTAACATAACAAATTGGCTGTGGTATATAAAATTATTCATAATGATAGTAGGAGGCTTGGT
AGGTTTAAGAATAGTTTTTGCTGTACTTTCTATAGTGAATAGAGTTAGGCAGGGATATTCACCATTATCG
TTTCAGACCCACCTCCCAACCCCGAGGGGACCCATGCATTGCATCTCAATTAGTCAGCAACCAGGTGTGG
AAAGTCCCCAGGCTCCCCAGCAGGCAGAAGTATGCAAAGCATGCGTCTCAATTAGTCAGCAACCATAGTC
CCGCCCCTAACTCCGCCCATCCCGCCCCTAACTCCGCCCAGTTCCGCCCATTCTCCGCCCCATGGCTGAC
TAATTTTTTTTATTTATGCAGAGGCCGAGGCCGCCTCGGCCTCTGAGCTATTCCAGAAGTAGTGAGGAGG
CTTTTTTGGAGGCCTAGGCTTTTGCAAAAAGCTTTCTAGAGGTACCACCGGAGCTTACCATGACCGAGTA
CAAGCCCACGGTGCGCCTCGCCACCCGCGACGACGTCCCCAGGGCCGTACGCACCCTCGCCGCCGCGTTC
GCCGACTACCCCGCCACGCGCCACACCGTCGATCCGGACCGCCACATCGAGCGGGTCACCGAGCTGCAAG
AACTCTTCCTCACGCGCGTCGGGCTCGACATCGGCAAGGTGTGGGTCGCGGACGACGGCGCCGCCGTGGC
GGTCTGGACCACGCCGGAGAGCGTCGAAGCGGGGGCGGTGTTCGCCGAGATCGGCCCGCGCATGGCCGAG
TTGAGCGGTTCCCGGCTGGCCGCGCAGCAACAGATGGAAGGCCTCCTGGCGCCGCACCGGCCCAAGGAGC
CCGCGTGGTTCCTGGCCACCGTCGGCGTCTCGCCCGACCACCAGGGCAAGGGTCTGGGCAGCGCCGTCGT
GCTCCCCGGAGTGGAGGCGGCCGAGCGCGCCGGGGTGCCCGCCTTCCTGGAGACCTCCGCGCCCCGCAAC
CTCCCCTTCTACGAGCGGCTCGGCTTCACCGTCACCGCCGACGTCGAGGTGCCCGAAGGACCGCGCACCT
GGTGCATGACCCGCAAGCCCGGTGCCAGTTAACGAATTCTAGATCTTGAGACAAATGGCAGTATTCATCC
ACAATTTTAAAAGAAAAGGGGGGATTGGGGGGTACAGTGCAGGGGAAAGAATAGTAGACATAATAGCAAC
AGACATACAAACTAAAGAATTACAAAAACAAATTACAAAAATTCAAAATTTTCGGGTTTATTACAGGGAC
AGCAGAGATCCACTTTGGCGCCGGCTCGAGGCCTGCAGGTGCAAAGATGGATAAAGTTTTAAACAGAGAG
GAATCTTTGCAGCTAATGGACCTTCTAGGTCTTGAAAGGAGTGGGAATTGGCTCCGGTGCCCGTCAGTGG
GCAGAGCGCACATCGCCCACAGTCCCCGAGAAGTTGGGGGGAGGGGTCGGCAATTGAACCGGTGCCTAGA
GAAGGTGGCGCGGGGTAAACTGGGAAAGTGATGTCGTGTACTGGCTCCGCCTTTTTCCCGAGGGTGGGGG
AGAACCGTATATAAGTGCAGTAGTCGCCGTGAACGTTCTTTTTCGCAACGGGTTTGCCGCCAGAACACAG
GTAAGTGCCGTGTGTGGTTCCCGCGGGCCTGGCCTCTTTACGGGTTATGGCCCTTGCGTGCCTTGAATTA
CTTCCACCTGGCTGCAGTACGTGATTCTTGATCCCGAGCTTCGGGTTGGAAGTGGGTGGGAGAGTTCGAG
GCCTTGCGCTTAAGGAGCCCCTTCGCCTCGTGCTTGAGTTGAGGCCTGGCCTGGGCGCTGGGGCCGCCGC
GTGCGAATCTGGTGGCACCTTCGCGCCTGTCTCGCTGCTTTCGATAAGTCTCTAGCCATTTAAAATTTTT
GATGACCTGCTGCGACGCTTTTTTTCTGGCAAGATAGTCTTGTAAATGCGGGCCAAGATCTGCACACTGG
TATTTCGGTTTTTGGGGCCGCGGGCGGCGACGGGGCCCGTGCGTCCCAGCGCACATGTTCGGCGAGGCGG
GGCCTGCGAGCGCGGCCACCGAGAATCGGACGGGGGTAGTCTCAAGCTGGCCGGCCTGCTCTGGTGCCTG
GCCTCGCGCCGCCGTGTATCGCCCCGCCCTGGGCGGCAAGGCTGGCCCGGTCGGCACCAGTTGCGTGAGC
GGAAAGATGGCCGCTTCCCGGCCCTGCTGCAGGGAGCTCAAAATGGAGGACGCGGCGCTCGGGAGAGCGG
GCGGGTGAGTCACCCACACAAAGGAAAAGGGCCTTTCCGTCCTCAGCCGTCGCTTCATGTGACTCCACGG
AGTACCGGGCGCCGTCCAGGCACCTCGATTAGTTCTCGAGCTTTTGGAGTACGTCGTCTTTAGGTTGGGG
GGAGGGGTTTTATGCGATGGAGTTTCCCCACACTGAGTGGGTGGAGACTGAAGTTAGGCCAGCTTGGCAC
TTGATGTAATTCTCCTTGGAATTTGCCCTTTTTGAGTTTGGATCTTGGTTCATTCTCAAGCCTCAGACAG
TGGTTCAAAGTTTTTTTCTTCCATTTCAGGTGTCGTGAGGCTAGCACCGCCACCATGACCGGCCGGGACT
CGCTTTCCGACGGGCGCACTAGCAGCAGGGCGCTGGTGCCTGGCGGTTCCCCTAGGGGCTCGCGCCCCCG
GGGCTTCGCCATCACGGACCTGCTGGGCTTGGAGGCCGAGCTGCCGGCGCCCGCTGGCCCAGGACAGGGA
TCTGGCTGCGAGGGTCCGGCAGTCGCGCCGTGCCCGGGCCCGGGGCTTGACGGCTCCAGCCTGGCGCGTG
GGGCCCTACCGCTGGGACTCGGCCTCCTCTGTGGCTTCGGCACGCAGCCGCCGGCGGCCGCTCGAGCACC
CTGCCTGCTCCTAGCGGACGTGCCGTTCCTGCCGCCCAGGGGCCCCGAGCCCGCTGCCCCGCTGGCTCCC
AGCCGTCCGCCGCCTGCGCTCGGCCGCCAGAAGCGCAGCGACAGCGTCTCCACGTCCGATGAGGACAGCC
AGTCTGAAGACAGGAATGACCTAAAGGCATCCCCCACCTTGGGCAAGAGGAAGAAGCGGCGGCACAGGAC
AGTTTTCACTGCTCACCAGCTGGAAGAGTTGGAGAAGGCATTCAGCGAGGCCCACTACCCTGATGTGTAT
GCCCGAGAAATGCTGGCTGTGAAAACTGAGCTCCCCGAAGACCGGATACAGGTCTGGTTTCAAAACCGCA
GGGCCAAATGGCGCAAGCGGGAGAAGCGCTGGGGCGGCAGCAGCGTGATGGCCGAGTACGGGCTGTACGG
GGCCATGGTGCGCCACTGCATCCCGCTGCCAGACTCCGTGCTCAACTCCGCCGAGGGCGGCCTGCTGGGC
TCCTGCGCGCCCTGGCTCCTGGTGCAAACTTCTGCTCCTGGAGGCTCCCGTTCACTGGACTTTGCAGGAG
ACACACAGGCTCCCCAGACCCCGTGGTGGTGCCTGATGACCTTCAGCTAGTAATGAACTAGTCCGTAACT
TGAAAGTATTTCGATTTCTTGGCTTTATATATCTTGTGGAAAGGACGACAAGCGTTGTCAGCACGCGCTC
GAACGCGTTAAGTCGACAATCAACCTCTGGATTACAAAATTTGTGAAAGATTGACTGGTATTCTTAACTA
TGTTGCTCCTTTTACGCTATGTGGATACGCTGCTTTAATGCCTTTGTATCATGCTATTGCTTCCCGTATG
GCTTTCATTTTCTCCTCCTTGTATAAATCCTGGTTGCTGTCTCTTTATGAGGAGTTGTGGCCCGTTGTCA
GGCAACGTGGCGTGGTGTGCACTGTGTTTGCTGACGCAACCCCCACTGGTTGGGGCATTGCCACCACCTG
TCAGCTCCTTTCCGGGACTTTCGCTTTCCCCCTCCCTATTGCCACGGCGGAACTCATCGCCGCCTGCCTT
GCCCGCTGCTGGACAGGGGCTCGGCTGTTGGGCACTGACAATTCCGTGGTGTTGTCGGGGAAATCATCGT
CCTTTCCTTGGCTGCTCGCCTGTGTTGCCACCTGGATTCTGCGCGGGACGTCCTTCTGCTACGTCCCTTC
GGCCCTCAATCCAGCGGACCTTCCTTCCCGCGGCCTGCTGCCGGCTCTGCGGCCTCTTCCGCGTCTTCGC
CTTCGCCCTCAGACGAGTCGGATCTCCCTTTGGGCCGCCTCCCCGCGTCGACTTTAAGACCAATGACTTA
CAAGGCAGCTGTAGATCTTAGCCACTTTTTAAAAGAAAAGGGGGGACTGGAAGGGCTAATTCACTCCCAA
CGAAGACAAGATCTGCTTTTTGCTTGTACTGGGTCTCTCTGGTTAGACCAGATCTGAGCCTGGGAGCTCT
CTGGCTAACTAGGGAACCCACTGCTTAAGCCTCAATAAAGCTTGCCTTGAGTGCTTCAAGTAGTGTGTGC
CCGTCTGTTGTGTGACTCTGGTAACTAGAGATCCCTCAGACCCTTTTAGTCAGTGTGGAAAATCTCTAGC
AGTACGTATAGTAGTTCATGTCATCTTATTATTCAGTATTTATAACTTGCAAAGAAATGAATATCAGAGA
GTGAGAGGAACTTGTTTATTGCAGCTTATAATGGTTACAAATAAAGCAATAGCATCACAAATTTCACAAA
TAAAGCATTTTTTTCACTGCATTCTAGTTGTGGTTTGTCCAAACTCATCAATGTATCTTATCATGTCTGG
CTCTAGCTATCCCGCCCCTAACTCCGCCCATCCCGCCCCTAACTCCGCCCAGTTCCGCCCATTCTCCGCC
CCATGGCTGACTAATTTTTTTTATTTATGCAGAGGCCGAGGCCGCCTCGGCCTCTGAGCTATTCCAGAAG
TAGTGAGGAGGCTTTTTTGGAGGCCTAGGGACGTACCCAATTCGCCCTATAGTGAGTCGTATTACGCGCG
CTCACTGGCCGTCGTTTTACAACGTCGTGACTGGGAAAACCCTGGCGTTACCCAACTTAATCGCCTTGCA
GCACATCCCCCTTTCGCCAGCTGGCGTAATAGCGAAGAGGCCCGCACCGATCGCCCTTCCCAACAGTTGC
GCAGCCTGAATGGCGAATGGG
[124 nt withheld, positions 6602-6725]
C
[91 nt withheld, positions 6727-6817]
A
[49 nt withheld, positions 6819-6867]
CCTTTGACGTTGGAGTCCACGTTCTTT
[37 nt withheld, positions 6895-6931]
ACCCTATCTCGGTCTATTCTTTTGATTTATAAGGGATTTTGCCGATTTCGGCCTATTGGTTAAAAAATGA
GCTGATTTAACAAAAATTTAACGCGAATTTTAACAAAATATTAACGCTTACAATTTAGGTGGCACTTTTC
GGGGAAATGTGCGCGGAACCCCTATTTGTTTATTTTTCTAAATACATTCAAATATGTATCCGCTCATGAG
ACAATAACCCTGATAAATGCTTCAATAATATTGAAAAAGGAAGAGTATGAGTATTCAACATTTCCGTGTC
GCCCTTATTCCCTTTTTTGCGGCATTTTGCCTTCCTGTTTTTGCTCACCCAGAAACGCTGGTGAAAGTAA
AAGATGCTGAAGATCAGTTGGGTGCACGAGTGGGTTACATCGAACTGGATCTCAACAGCGGTAAGATCCT
TGAGAGTTTTCGCCCCGAAGAACGTTTTCCAATGATGAGCACTTTTAAAGTTCTGCTATGTGGCGCGGTA
TTATCCCGTATTGACGCCGGGCAAGAGCAACTCGGTCGCCGCATACACTATTCTCAGAATGACTTGGTTG
AGTACTCACCAGTCACAGAAAAGCATCTTACGGATGGCATGACAGTAAGAGAATTATGCAGTGCTGCCAT
AACCATGAGTGATAACACTGCGGCCAACTTACTTCTGACAACGATCGGAGGACCGAAGGAGCTAACCGCT
TTTTTGCACAACATGGGGGATCATGTAACTCGCCTTGATCGTTGGGAACCGGAGCTGAATGAAGCCATAC
CAAACGACGAGCGTGACACCACGATGCCTGTAGCAATGGCAACAACGTTGCGCAAACTATTAACTGGCGA
ACTACTTACTCTAGCTTCCCGGCAACAATTAATAGACTGGATGGAGGCGGATAAAGTTGCAGGACCACTT
CTGCGCTCGGCCCTTCCGGCTGGCTGGTTTATTGCTGATAAATCTGGAGCCGGTGAGCGTGGGTCTCGCG
GTATCATTGCAGCACTGGGGCCAGATGGTAAGCCCTCCCGTATCGTAGTTATCTACACGACGGGGAGTCA
GGCAACTATGGATGAACGAAATAGACAGATCGCTGAGATAGGTGCCTCACTGATTAAGCATTGGTAACTG
TCAGACCAAGTTTACTCATATATACTTTAGATTGATTTAAAACTTCATTTTTAATTTAAAAGGATCTAGG
TGAAGATCCTTTTTGATAATCTCATGACCAAAATCCCTTAACGTGAGTTTTCGTTCCACTGAGCGTCAGA
CCCCGTAGAAAAGATCAAAGGATCTTCTTGAGATCCTTTTTTTCTGCGCGTAATCTGCTGCTTGCAAACA
AAAAAACCACCGCTACCAGCGGTGGTTTGTTTGCCGGATCAAGAGCTACCAACTCTTTTTCCGAAGGTAA
CTGGCTTCAGCAGAGCGCAGATACCAAATACTGTTCTTCTAGTGTAGCCGTAGTTAGGCCACCACTTCAA
GAACTCTGTAGCACCGCCTACATACCTCGCTCTGCTAATCCTGTTACCAGTGGCTGCTGCCAGTGGCGAT
AAGTCGTGTCTTACCGGGTTGGACTCAAGACGATAGTTACCGGATAAGGCGCAGCGGTCGGGCTGAACGG
GGGGTTCGTGCACACAGCCCAGCTTGGAGCGAACGACCTACACCGAACTGAGATACCTACAGCGTGAGCT
ATGAGAAAGCGCCACGCTTCCCGAAGGGAGAAAGGCGGACAGGTATCCGGTAAGCGGCAGGGTCGGAACA
GGAGAGCGCACGAGGGAGCTTCCAGGGGGAAACGCCTGGTATCTTTATAGTCCTGTCGGGTTTCGCCACC
TCTGACTTGAGCGTCGATTTTTGTGATGCTCGTCAGGGGGGCGGAGCCTATGGAAAAACGCCAGCAACGC
GGCCTTTTTACGGTTCCTGGCCTTTTGCTGGCCTTTTGCTCACATGTTCTTTCCTGCGTTATCCCCTGAT
TCTGTGGATAACCGTATTACCGCCTTTGAGTGAGCTGATACCGCTCGCCGCAGCCGAACGACCGAGCGCA
GCGAGTCAGTGAGCGAGGAAGCGGAAGAGCGCCCAATACGCAAACCGCCTCTCCCCGCGCGTTGGCCGAT
TCATTAATGCAGCTGGCACGACAGGTTTCCCGACTGGAAAGCGGGCAGTGAGCGCAACGCAATTAATGTG
AGTTAGCTCACTCATTAGGCACCCCAGGCTTTACACTTTATGCTTCCGGCTCGTATGTTGTGTGGAATTG
TGAGCGGATAACAATTTCACACAGGAAACAGCTATGACCATGATTACGCCAAGCGCGCAATTAACCCTCA
CTAAAGGGAACAAAAGCTGGAGCTGCAAGC
Features (pLannotate 1.2.2; 31 found; start..end, strand, type, name):
      5..231     +  promoter       RSV promoter: Rous sarcoma virus enhancer/promoter
    232..412     +  LTR            5' LTR (truncated): truncated 5' long terminal repeat (LTR) from HIV-1
    459..584     +  misc_feature   HIV-1 Ψ: packaging signal of human immunodeficiency virus type 1
    568..931     +  CDS            HIV-1 gag (fragment): gag protein from human immunodeficiency virus 1; gag
   1077..1310    +  misc_feature   RRE: The Rev response element (RRE) of HIV-1 allows for Rev-dependent mRNA export from the nucleus to the cytoplasm.
   1687..1713    +  CDS            Rev (fragment): human immunodeficiency virus 1 (HIV-1) Rev protein; rev; enhances nuclear export of unspliced and incompletely spliced viral mRNAs
   1720..1743    +  promoter       SV40 promoter (fragment): SV40 early promoter
   1744..1815    +  promoter       SV40 promoter (fragment): SV40 enhancer and early promoter
   1839..1974    +  rep_origin     SV40 ori: SV40 origin of replication
   2020..2616    +  CDS            PuroR (fragment): puromycin N-acetyltransferase; pac from Streptomyces; confers resistance to puromycin
   2665..2782    +  misc_feature   cPPT/CTS: central polypurine tract and central termination sequence of HIV-1
   2847..2913    +  CDS            small t antigen (fragment): SV40 (simian virus 40) small t antigen
   2920..4098    +  promoter       EF-1α promoter: strong constitutive promoter for human elongation factor EF-1α
   4115..4921    +  CDS            VSX1 (fragment): VSX1_HUMAN - Also known as RINX. Experimental evidence at protein level: Swiss-Prot protein existence level 1. Binds to the 37-bp core of the locus control region (LCR) of the red/green visual pigment gene cluster (PubMed:10903837). May regulate the activity of the LCR and the cone opsin genes at earlier stages of development (PubMed:10903837). Dispensable in early retinal development (By similarity). From Homo sapiens (Human).
   5033..5086    +  promoter       U6 promoter (fragment): RNA polymerase III promoter for human U6 snRNA
   5128..5716    +  misc_feature   WPRE: woodchuck hepatitis virus posttranscriptional regulatory element
   5767..5786    +  misc_feature   cPPT/CTS (fragment): central polypurine tract and central termination sequence of HIV-1
   5788..6021    +  LTR            3' LTR (ΔU3): self-inactivating 3' long terminal repeat (LTR) from HIV-1
   6099..6220    +  polyA_signal   SV40 poly(A) signal: SV40 polyadenylation signal
   6260..6395    +  rep_origin     SV40 ori: SV40 origin of replication
   6416..6434    -  promoter       T7 promoter: promoter for bacteriophage T7 RNA polymerase
   6442..6597    +  CDS            lacZα (fragment): LacZα fragment of β-galactosidase; lacZ fragment
   6602..7030    +  rep_origin     f1 ori (sequence partly withheld): f1 bacteriophage origin of replication; arrow indicates direction of (+) strand synthesis
   7083..7187    +  promoter       AmpR promoter: bla
   7188..8048    +  CDS            AmpR: β-lactamase; bla; confers resistance to ampicillin, carbenicillin, and related antibiotics
   8219..8807    +  rep_origin     ori: high-copy-number ColE1/pMB1/pBR322/pUC origin of replication
   8990..9082    +  CDS            lacI (fragment): lac repressor; lacI; The lac repressor binds to the lac operator to inhibit transcription in E. coli. This inhibition can be relieved by adding lactose or isopropyl-β-D-thiogalactopyranoside (IPTG).
   9095..9116    +  protein_bind   CAP binding site: CAP binding activates transcription in the presence of cAMP. E. coli catabolite activator protein
   9131..9161    +  promoter       lac promoter: promoter for the E. coli lac operon
   9169..9185    +  protein_bind   lac operator: The lac repressor binds to the lac operator to inhibit transcription in E. coli. This inhibition can be relieved by adding lactose or isopropyl-β-D-thiogalactopyranoside (IPTG). lac repressor encoded by lacI
   9230..9248    +  promoter       T3 promoter: promoter for bacteriophage T3 RNA polymerase
