[The description below was written by a language model from this plasmid's Addgene catalogue record and pLannotate feature annotations shown in this document.]
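Description:
TFORF0854 is a third-generation-style, self-inactivating lentiviral expression plasmid built on the pLX_TRC317 backbone and carrying the human transcription factor VSX1, a homeodomain protein also known as RINX. It belongs to a barcoded transcription factor ORF collection in which each ORF is paired with a unique 24-bp barcode, so that individual factors can be identified by sequencing in pooled overexpression screens. In bacteria the plasmid is maintained through a high-copy ColE1/pUC-type origin with ampicillin resistance, and an f1 origin is also present. The depositor warns of possible recombination, as is common for LTR-containing plasmids.

The viral genome is transcribed in packaging cells from an RSV promoter fused to a truncated HIV-1 5' LTR. This is followed by the Ψ packaging signal, a gag fragment, the RRE for Rev-dependent nuclear export and a cPPT/CTS, and the genome ends in a ΔU3 3' LTR that disables LTR promoter activity after integration. Two expression units sit within the provirus. An SV40 early promoter drives the puromycin N-acetyltransferase gene for selection of transduced mammalian cells. Downstream, the strong constitutive EF-1α promoter drives the VSX1 ORF, with a WPRE after it to enhance transcript stability and expression. The annotation matches only about 800 bp to VSX1, whereas the catalogue lists a 1007 bp insert; this may reflect the particular transcript isoform cited by the depositor. The barcode is not annotated in the feature table, so its exact position is not stated. The short U6, lacZα, lacI and small t antigen fragments appear to be backbone remnants rather than functional elements. The construct is used to make lentivirus for stable VSX1 overexpression, for example in directed differentiation screens.
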