Addgene plasmid #141734: TFORF0854
Purpose: Lentiviral vector for overexpressing transcription factor ORFs with unique 24-bp barcodes. Barcodes facilitate identification of transcription factors in pooled screens.
Depositing lab: Feng Zhang. Depositing organization: Broad Institute. Publication: A transcription factor atlas of directed differentiation. Joung J, Ma S, Tay T, Geiger-Schuller KR, Kirchgatterer PC, Verdine VK, Guo B, Arias-Garcia MA, Allen WE, Singh A, Kuksenko O, Abudayyeh OO, Gootenberg JS, Fu Z, Macrae RK, Buenrostro JD, Regev A, Zhang F. Cell. 2023 Jan 5;186(1):209-229.e26. doi: 10.1016/j.cell.2022.11.026. PubMed 36608654.
Backbone
  Vector backbone: pLX_TRC317
  Backbone manufacturer: Broad Institute Genetic Perturbation Platform
  Backbone size w/o insert (bp): 8264
  Vector type: Mammalian Expression, Lentiviral
  Selectable markers: Puromycin
Growth in bacteria
  Bacterial resistance: Ampicillin, 100 μg/mL
  Growth temperature: 30°C
  Growth strain: NEB Stable
  Copy number: High Copy
Gene/Insert
  Gene/Insert name: VSX1
  Species: H. sapiens (human)
  Insert size (bp): 1007
  Entrez Gene: VSX1 (a.k.a. CAASDS, KTCN, KTCN1, PPCD, PPCD1, PPD, RINX)
  Promoter: EF1a
  Cloning method: Unknown
  Sequencing primers: 5′ GGGTGGAGACTGAAGTTAGGCCAG; 3′ CACATAGCGTAAAAGGAGCAACATAG
Terms and licenses: Academic/Nonprofit Terms; Industry Terms: Not Available to Industry
Depositor comments: NM_001256272,ENST00000429762 . The transcription factor ORF portion of this plasmid was synthesized by Genewiz. Please test multiple small colonies in case of plasmid recombination. To make this collection available in a timely manner, a portion of this collection was not fully sequenced by Addgene. If an Addgene verified full plasmid sequence is not available, please contact us prior to placing an order to request the full sequence.
How to cite: TFORF0854 was a gift from Feng Zhang (Addgene plasmid # 141734 ; http://n2t.net/addgene:141734 ; RRID:Addgene_141734)
