>Addgene plasmid #141734 | TFORF0854 | depositor partial sequence | sequence record 277339 | Insert
ACCGCCACCATGACCGGCCGGGACTCGCTTTCCGACGGGCGCACTAGCAGCAGGGCGCTGGTGCCTGGCG
GTTCCCCTAGGGGCTCGCGCCCCCGGGGCTTCGCCATCACGGACCTGCTGGGCTTGGAGGCCGAGCTGCC
GGCGCCCGCTGGCCCAGGACAGGGATCTGGCTGCGAGGGTCCGGCAGTCGCGCCGTGCCCGGGCCCGGGG
CTTGACGGCTCCAGCCTGGCGCGTGGGGCCCTACCGCTGGGACTCGGCCTCCTCTGTGGCTTCGGCACGC
AGCCGCCGGCGGCCGCTCGAGCACCCTGCCTGCTCCTAGCGGACGTGCCGTTCCTGCCGCCCAGGGGCCC
CGAGCCCGCTGCCCCGCTGGCTCCCAGCCGTCCGCCGCCTGCGCTCGGCCGCCAGAAGCGCAGCGACAGC
GTCTCCACGTCCGATGAGGACAGCCAGTCTGAAGACAGGAATGACCTAAAGGCATCCCCCACCTTGGGCA
AGAGGAAGAAGCGGCGGCACAGGACAGTTTTCACTGCTCACCAGCTGGAAGAGTTGGAGAAGGCATTCAG
CGAGGCCCACTACCCTGATGTGTATGCCCGAGAAATGCTGGCTGTGAAAACTGAGCTCCCCGAAGACCGG
ATACAGGTCTGGTTTCAAAACCGCAGGGCCAAATGGCGCAAGCGGGAGAAGCGCTGGGGCGGCAGCAGCG
TGATGGCCGAGTACGGGCTGTACGGGGCCATGGTGCGCCACTGCATCCCGCTGCCAGACTCCGTGCTCAA
CTCCGCCGAGGGCGGCCTGCTGGGCTCCTGCGCGCCCTGGCTCCTGGTGCAAACTTCTGCTCCTGGAGGC
TCCCGTTCACTGGACTTTGCAGGAGACACACAGGCTCCCCAGACCCCGTGGTGGTGCCTGATGACCTTCA
GCTAGTAATGAACTAGTCCGTAACTTGAAAGTATTTCGATTTCTTGGCTTTATATATCTTGTGGAAAGGA
CGACAAGCGTTGTCAGCACGCGCTCGA
