>Addgene plasmid #141734 | TFORF0854 | depositor partial sequence | sequence record 277340 | Barcode
CAAGCGTTGTCAGCACGCGCTCGA
